Addgene plasmid #223455: pEY108
Purpose: nsy-5 (prom4) fluorescent neural reporter driving nuclear CyOFP1 expression (refer to NeuroPAL paper for expression)
Depositing lab: Oliver Hobert & Eviatar Yemini. Depositing organization: Columbia University. Publication: NeuroPAL: A Multicolor Atlas for Whole-Brain Neuronal Identification in C. elegans. Yemini E, Lin A, Nejatbakhsh A, Varol E, Sun R, Mena GE, Samuel ADT, Paninski L, Venkatachalam V, Hobert O. Cell. 2021 Jan 7;184(1):272-288.e11. doi: 10.1016/j.cell.2020.12.012. Epub 2020 Dec 29. PubMed 33378642.
Backbone
  Vector backbone: pPD95.62
  Vector type: Worm Expression
Growth in bacteria
  Bacterial resistance: Ampicillin, 100 μg/mL
  Growth temperature: 37°C
  Growth strain: DH5alpha
  Copy number: Unknown
Gene/Insert
  Gene/Insert name: nsy-5(prom4)
  Species: C. elegans (nematode)
  Cloning method: Gibson Cloning
Terms and licenses: Academic/Nonprofit Terms; Industry Terms: Not Available to Industry
How to cite: pEY108 was a gift from Oliver Hobert & Eviatar Yemini (Addgene plasmid # 223455 ; http://n2t.net/addgene:223455 ; RRID:Addgene_223455)
