[The description below was written by a language model from this plasmid's Addgene catalogue record and pLannotate feature annotations shown in this document.]
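Description:
pEY108 is a C. elegans expression plasmid built on the pPD95.62 backbone, one of the standard worm reporter vectors, and serves as a transcriptional reporter for a defined promoter fragment of the nsy-5 gene, designated prom4. It is propagated in E. coli using a high-copy ColE1/pUC-type origin and selected with ampicillin through the bla (AmpR) gene and its own promoter. The remaining bacterial elements found in the sequence (lac promoter, operator and CAP site, and short fragments of lacI, rop, bom and the pUC multiple cloning site) are backbone remnants with no role in the reporter.

The nsy-5(prom4) fragment was inserted by Gibson assembly. It is not annotated in the feature table, but presumably lies in the unannotated stretch between the cloning-site remnant and the fluorescent protein coding region. Downstream sits CyOFP1, a rapidly maturing monomeric orange fluorescent protein with a long Stokes shift derived from Entacmaea quadricolor, followed closely by his-11, which encodes a C. elegans histone H2B. This arrangement is consistent with a CyOFP1–histone fusion that tethers the fluorophore to chromatin, giving the nuclear signal stated in the record. A short fragment matching worm-optimized GFP just upstream of CyOFP1 is probably leftover sequence from the parental vector. The aex-5 fragment detected downstream of the cassette may reflect the backbone's 3' region, although the record does not name the 3' UTR.

The construct is one of the neuronal reporters associated with the NeuroPAL multicolour atlas for identifying neurons across the C. elegans nervous system. Nuclear labelling in a subset of neurons helps distinguish cell identities; the record defers to the NeuroPAL publication for the actual expression pattern.
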