Features (pLannotate 1.2.2; 14 found; start..end, strand, type, name):
    152..169     -  misc_feature   MCS (fragment): pUC18/19 multiple cloning site
   1879..1930    +  CDS            mEGFP (fragment): monomeric enhanced GFP, optimized with synthetic introns for expression in C. elegans
   1937..2737    +  CDS            CyOFP1: CyOFP1 is a basic (constitutively fluorescent) long stokes shift fluorescent protein published in 2016, derived from Entacmaea quadricolor. It is reported to be a very rapidly-maturing monomer with moderate acid sensitivity.
   2762..3124    +  CDS            his-11: H2B1_CAEEL - Experimental evidence at protein level: Swiss-Prot protein existence level 1. Core component of nucleosome. Nucleosomes wrap and compact DNA into chromatin, limiting DNA accessibility to the cellular machineries which require DNA as a template. Histones thereby play a central role in transcription regulation, DNA repair, DNA replication and chromosomal stability. DNA accessibility is regulated via a complex set of post-translational modifications of histones, also called histone code, and nucleosome remodeling. From Caenorhabditis elegans.
   3734..3886    +  CDS            aex-5 (fragment): AEX5_CAEEL - Also known as kpc-3 From Caenorhabditis elegans.
   4014..4049    +  CDS            rop (fragment): Rop protein, which maintains plasmids at low copy number; rop
   4151..4250    +  misc_feature   bom (fragment): basis of mobility region from pBR322
   4348..4452    +  promoter       AmpR promoter: bla
   4453..5313    +  CDS            AmpR: β-lactamase; bla; confers resistance to ampicillin, carbenicillin, and related antibiotics
   5484..6072    +  rep_origin     ori: high-copy-number ColE1/pMB1/pBR322/pUC origin of replication
   6255..6347    +  CDS            lacI (fragment): lac repressor; lacI; The lac repressor binds to the lac operator to inhibit transcription in E. coli. This inhibition can be relieved by adding lactose or isopropyl-β-D-thiogalactopyranoside (IPTG).
   6360..6381    +  protein_bind   CAP binding site: CAP binding activates transcription in the presence of cAMP. E. coli catabolite activator protein
   6396..6426    +  promoter       lac promoter: promoter for the E. coli lac operon
   6434..6450    +  protein_bind   lac operator: The lac repressor binds to the lac operator to inhibit transcription in E. coli. This inhibition can be relieved by adding lactose or isopropyl-β-D-thiogalactopyranoside (IPTG). lac repressor encoded by lacI
>Addgene plasmid #223455 | pEY108 | addgene full sequence | sequence record 441794 | Addgene NGS Result
TCACACAGGAAACAGCTATGACCATGATTACGCCAAGCTGTAAGTTTAAACATGATCTTACTAACTAACT
ATTCTCATTTAAATTTTCAGAGCTTAAAAATGGCTGAAATCACTCACAACGATGGATACGCTAACAACTT
GGAAATGAAATAAGCTTGCATGCCTGCAGAAATTTAAGCTGAAATTCCGAAAAATTACGTAATTTTCCAT
TTTTTCCCCCAAATTTTCTCCTTTTTTTTACTGAAAAAGTCTACTTTTCAAACAAAAATCCTCAAATTTG
CAAAAAAAAACAAATAAAAAAAATTTTCATGAAAAAAATCGGTAAAATTGTGATTTTTTGAAGCAAAATT
TTCAGATAAAAAATTCAGAAAATTAAGTAAATTCCCAGTTTTCCCCACATTTTCCCCTTTTTCGCTGAAA
TTTTTTCCCCCAAAAAATTCTTCCCTCTCTTCAAGGTTGTGTGGTTCATTTAATACTGAATTGTATTGAA
TTCAATCAACGTCTCGTTTCATGTAAGCTCTCCTTCCTACCTTTTCGAGATAAACTTTTTATGATTTGTA
TTATGTAAAGCAGTCATAAATCCCACGGATTGGGTGGCAGCGGGGGATATTTAATTAAGAAAAGTGCAGA
AGGTAAACGGAGACGAGGCTTTCTGTTGTTATTCAACACTTTCGGATTTACGATGTCCTTCGGCTTCTTC
CGTTGAGCTCCGTTGAGCTCCCGAGTAAACGTAGTAGCGAAATTCGATTTACGGATTAGGTTGCACCTTT
TATGAAATGAAATTGTTTGGAGTCATCCGATGATGATACCTTTTTCCATTTTTATTTCTTTTTTTTTAGA
AAAAAAACGGAGAAAAACCACGTGTTTCTGGATTTTTTCAATGCTGAAATAATCATAAAATTGAATTTTT
TACAGTTTTCGCTGAAAATCAGTTCTAAATAGAGTATTTGTCGTTGAAAAATAAGAATTTAATTACTTTT
TTCGGGGGTTTCCATCAATTTCGACTCAATGGGGTGCCAAAATCTGGGAAATATTTTAAAATTACTTCAA
ATTTTCCCCTGATTCAGAATATTTGTGTGAAAAATTGAAAAAAAAATCCCGTAAACCAAAAATCTATTAC
GGGAACTATATTCTGAGACTGCGTACTATTAATTTAAGAAGTCAAAAAGCGGATTAGCGGAATTATTACG
GGAACACAAAATTGTGAGAATGCGTACTGCACAACATAATTGACGCGCAAAATATCTTGTAGCGAAAACT
ACAGTAATTCTTTAAATGACTACTGTAGGTCGATTTACGGGCTTGATTCTGAAATTGAATTGATATTATT
TATTTATCCATCATCGATGTCCCTATTTAAAAAGAAAGTCACTTCGAAAATTGAGCCCGTAAATCGACAC
AAGCATTACAGTAGTCATTTAAAGGATTACTGTAGTCTTCGCTACGAGATATTTTGCGCGTCAAATATGT
TGTTTAATACGCATTTTCAGAATTTTAGGTTCCCGTAATAAATATTTATCGATTTCCGCTTTTCTCAAGA
ATTTATTTTTTATTGGAAAAAAAAGCATTAAAAATTCAATTTTTAAATTTTCAGAAAAAATAGTGTTTTT
TTAAATTTAAAATTACATCAAGTACAAATATTTGATTTTTGCGAATAACTTTACATAAAATTTGAATCGA
TTAGTACCTCTCTTAGCCCGGGATTGGCCAAAGGACCCAAAGGTATGTTTCGAATGATACTAACATAACA
TAGAACATTTTCAGGAGGACCCTTGCTTGGAGGGTACCGAGCTCAGAAAAAATGACCGCTCCAAAGAAGA
AGCGCAAGGTTCCAGTCGAGAAGATGACTGCCCCAAAAAAGAAACGTAAGGTCCCGCGGGTAAGTTTAAA
CAGTTCGGTACTAACTAACCATACATATTTAAATTTTCAGCGCGCTGTGTCAAAAGGAGAAGAGCTTATT
AAGGAGAATATGCGTTCCAAGCTCTACCTCGAGGGATCCGTCAACGGACACCAATTCAAGTGCACCCACG
AGGGAGAGGGAAAGCCATACGAGGGAAAGCAAACCAACCGTATCAAGGTCGTCGAGGGAGGACCACTCCC
ATTCGCCTTCGACATCCTCGCCACCCACTTCATGTACGGATCCAAGGTAAGTTTAAACATATATATACTA
ACTAACCCTGATTATTTAAATTTTCAGGTCTTCATCAAGTACCCAGCCGACCTCCCAGACTACTTCAAGC
AATCCTTCCCAGAGGGATTCACCTGGGAGCGTGTCATGGTCTTCGAGGACGGAGGAGTCCTCACCGCCAC
CCAAGACACCTCCCTCCAAGACGGAGAGCTCATCTACAACGTCAAGGTCCGTGGAGTCAACTTCCCAGCC
AACGGACCAGTCATGCAAAAGAAGACCCTCGGATGGGAGCCATCCACCGAGACCATGTACCCAGCCGACG
GAGGACTCGAGGGACGTTGCGACAAGGTAAGTTTAAACATGATTTTACTAACTAACTAATCTGATTTAAA
TTTTCAGGCCCTCAAGCTCGTCGGAGGAGGACACCTCCACGTCAACTTCAAGACCACCTACAAGTCCAAG
AAGCCAGTCAAGATGCCAGGAGTCCACTACGTCGACCGTCGTCTCGAGCGTATCAAGGAGGCCGACAACG
AGACCTACGTCGAGCAATACGAGCACGCCGTCGCCCGTTACTCCAACCTCGGAGGAGGAATGGACGAGCT
CTACAAGCCTAGGATACCGGTGGGTGAAGACCCACCAAAGCCATCTGCCAAGGGAGCCAAGAAGGCCGCC
AAGACCGTTACGAAGCCAAAGGACGGAAAGAAGAGACGTCATGCCCGTAAGGAATCATACTCCGTCTACA
TCTACCGTGTCCTCAAGCAAGTTCATCCAGACACTGGAGTTTCCTCCAAAGCCATGTCTATCATGAACTC
TTTTGTCAACGATGTCTTCGAGCGTATTGCTGCTGAAGCATCCCGTCTTGCTCACTACAACAAGCGTTCC
ACAATCTCATCCCGCGAAATTCAGACCGCTGTCCGTCTGATCCTTCCAGGAGAGCTTGCCAAGCACGCCG
TGTCTGAGGGAACCAAGGCCGTTACCAAGTACACTTCCAGCAAGTAGGAATTCCAACTGAGCGCCGGTCG
CTACCATTACCAACTTGTCTGGTGTCAAAAATAATAGGGGCCGCTGTCATCAGAGTAAGTTTAAACTGAG
TTCTACTAACTAACGAGTAATATTTAAATTTTCAGCATCTCGCGCCCGTGCCTCTGACTTCTAAGTCCAA
TTACTCTTCAACATCCCTACATGCTCTTTCTCCCTGTGCTCCCACCCCCTATTTTTGTTATTATCAAAAA
ACTTCTCTTAATTTCTTTGTTTTTTAGCTTCTTTTAAGTCACCTCTAACAATGAAATTGTGTAGATTCAA
AAATAGAATTAATTCGTAATAAAAAGTCGAAAAAAATTGTGCTCCCTCCCCCCATTAATAATAATTCTAT
CCCAAAATCTACACAATGTTCTGTGTACACTTCTTATGTTTTTTACTTCTGATAAATTTTTTTGAAACAT
CATAGAAAAAACCGCACACAAAATACCTTATCATATGTTACGTTTCAGTTTATGACCGCAATTTTTATTT
CTTCGCACGTCTGGGCCTCTCATGACGTCAAATCATGCTCATCGTGAAAAAGTTTTGGAGTATTTTTGGA
ATTTTTCAATCAAGTGAAAGTTTATGAAATTAATTTTCCTGCTTTTGCTTTTTGGGGTTTCCCCTATTGT
TTGTCAAGATTTCGAGGACGGCGTTTTTCTTGCTAAAATCACAAGTATTGATGAGCACGATGCAAGAAAG
ATCGGAAGAAGGTTTGGGTTTGAGGCTCAGTGGAAGGTGAGTAGAAGTTGATAATTTGAAAGTGGAGTAG
TGTCTATGGGGTTTTTGCCTTAAATGACAGAATACATTCCCAATATACCAAACATAACTGTTTCCTACTA
GTCGGCCGTACGGGCCCTTTCGTCTCGCGCGTTTCGGTGATGACGGTGAAAACCTCTGACACATGCAGCT
CCCGGAGACGGTCACAGCTTGTCTGTAAGCGGATGCCGGGAGCAGACAAGCCCGTCAGGGCGCGTCAGCG
GGTGTTGGCGGGTGTCGGGGCTGGCTTAACTATGCGGCATCAGAGCAGATTGTACTGAGAGTGCACCATA
TGCGGTGTGAAATACCGCACAGATGCGTAAGGAGAAAATACCGCATCAGGCGGCCTTAAGGGCCTCGTGA
TACGCCTATTTTTATAGGTTAATGTCATGATAATAATGGTTTCTTAGACGTCAGGTGGCACTTTTCGGGG
AAATGTGCGCGGAACCCCTATTTGTTTATTTTTCTAAATACATTCAAATATGTATCCGCTCATGAGACAA
TAACCCTGATAAATGCTTCAATAATATTGAAAAAGGAAGAGTATGAGTATTCAACATTTCCGTGTCGCCC
TTATTCCCTTTTTTGCGGCATTTTGCCTTCCTGTTTTTGCTCACCCAGAAACGCTGGTGAAAGTAAAAGA
TGCTGAAGATCAGTTGGGTGCACGAGTGGGTTACATCGAACTGGATCTCAACAGCGGTAAGATCCTTGAG
AGTTTTCGCCCCGAAGAACGTTTTCCAATGATGAGCACTTTTAAAGTTCTGCTATGTGGCGCGGTATTAT
CCCGTATTGACGCCGGGCAAGAGCAACTCGGTCGCCGCATACACTATTCTCAGAATGACTTGGTTGAGTA
CTCACCAGTCACAGAAAAGCATCTTACGGATGGCATGACAGTAAGAGAATTATGCAGTGCTGCCATAACC
ATGAGTGATAACACTGCGGCCAACTTACTTCTGACAACGATCGGAGGACCGAAGGAGCTAACCGCTTTTT
TGCACAACATGGGGGATCATGTAACTCGCCTTGATCGTTGGGAACCGGAGCTGAATGAAGCCATACCAAA
CGACGAGCGTGACACCACGATGCCTGTAGCAATGGCAACAACGTTGCGCAAACTATTAACTGGCGAACTA
CTTACTCTAGCTTCCCGGCAACAATTAATAGACTGGATGGAGGCGGATAAAGTTGCAGGACCACTTCTGC
GCTCGGCCCTTCCGGCTGGCTGGTTTATTGCTGATAAATCTGGAGCCGGTGAGCGTGGGTCTCGCGGTAT
CATTGCAGCACTGGGGCCAGATGGTAAGCCCTCCCGTATCGTAGTTATCTACACGACGGGGAGTCAGGCA
ACTATGGATGAACGAAATAGACAGATCGCTGAGATAGGTGCCTCACTGATTAAGCATTGGTAACTGTCAG
ACCAAGTTTACTCATATATACTTTAGATTGATTTAAAACTTCATTTTTAATTTAAAAGGATCTAGGTGAA
GATCCTTTTTGATAATCTCATGACCAAAATCCCTTAACGTGAGTTTTCGTTCCACTGAGCGTCAGACCCC
GTAGAAAAGATCAAAGGATCTTCTTGAGATCCTTTTTTTCTGCGCGTAATCTGCTGCTTGCAAACAAAAA
AACCACCGCTACCAGCGGTGGTTTGTTTGCCGGATCAAGAGCTACCAACTCTTTTTCCGAAGGTAACTGG
CTTCAGCAGAGCGCAGATACCAAATACTGTTCTTCTAGTGTAGCCGTAGTTAGGCCACCACTTCAAGAAC
TCTGTAGCACCGCCTACATACCTCGCTCTGCTAATCCTGTTACCAGTGGCTGCTGCCAGTGGCGATAAGT
CGTGTCTTACCGGGTTGGACTCAAGACGATAGTTACCGGATAAGGCGCAGCGGTCGGGCTGAACGGGGGG
TTCGTGCACACAGCCCAGCTTGGAGCGAACGACCTACACCGAACTGAGATACCTACAGCGTGAGCTATGA
GAAAGCGCCACGCTTCCCGAAGGGAGAAAGGCGGACAGGTATCCGGTAAGCGGCAGGGTCGGAACAGGAG
AGCGCACGAGGGAGCTTCCAGGGGGAAACGCCTGGTATCTTTATAGTCCTGTCGGGTTTCGCCACCTCTG
ACTTGAGCGTCGATTTTTGTGATGCTCGTCAGGGGGGCGGAGCCTATGGAAAAACGCCAGCAACGCGGCC
TTTTTACGGTTCCTGGCCTTTTGCTGGCCTTTTGCTCACATGTTCTTTCCTGCGTTATCCCCTGATTCTG
TGGATAACCGTATTACCGCCTTTGAGTGAGCTGATACCGCTCGCCGCAGCCGAACGACCGAGCGCAGCGA
GTCAGTGAGCGAGGAAGCGGAAGAGCGCCCAATACGCAAACCGCCTCTCCCCGCGCGTTGGCCGATTCAT
TAATGCAGCTGGCACGACAGGTTTCCCGACTGGAAAGCGGGCAGTGAGCGCAACGCAATTAATGTGAGTT
AGCTCACTCATTAGGCACCCCAGGCTTTACACTTTATGCTTCCGGCTCGTATGTTGTGTGGAATTGTGAG
CGGATAACAATT
